Addgene plasmid #112278: SLF155: AAV-syn-DO-H2B-jRGECO1a
Purpose: For AAV based expression of nuclear jRGECO1a in neurons in Cre-negative neurons with FLEx switch
Depositing lab: Adam Cohen. Depositing organization: Harvard University. Publication: Wide-area all-optical neurophysiology in acute brain slices. Farhi SL, Parot VJ, Grama A, Yamagata M, Abdelfattah AS, Adam Y, Lou S, Jun Kim J, Campbell RE, Cox DD, Cohen AE. J Neurosci. 2019 Apr 5. pii: JNEUROSCI.0168-19.2019. doi: 10.1523/JNEUROSCI.0168-19.2019. PubMed 30952812.
Backbone
  Vector backbone: AAV-synP-F
  Backbone size w/o insert (bp): 4850
  Total vector size (bp): 6500
  Vector type: Mammalian Expression, AAV, Cre/Lox
Growth in bacteria
  Bacterial resistance: Ampicillin, 100 μg/mL
  Growth temperature: 37°C
  Growth strain: NEB Stable
  Copy number: High Copy
Gene/Insert
  Gene/Insert name: H2B-jRGECO1a
  Species: Synthetic
  Insert size (bp): 1650
  Promoter: hSyn
  Cloning method: Gibson Cloning
  Sequencing primers: 5′ AAGAGTCGTGTCGTGCC; 3′ aaactacgaagagtttgtac
Terms and licenses: Academic/Nonprofit Terms; Industry Terms: Not Available to Industry
How to cite: SLF155: AAV-syn-DO-H2B-jRGECO1a was a gift from Adam Cohen (Addgene plasmid # 112278 ; http://n2t.net/addgene:112278 ; RRID:Addgene_112278)
