[The description below was written by a language model from this plasmid's Addgene catalogue record and the feature table of its GenBank file.]
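Description:
SLF155: AAV-syn-DO-H2B-jRGECO1a is an AAV transfer plasmid built on the AAV-synP-F backbone for Cre-off ("double-floxed orientation", DO) expression of a nuclear-localized red calcium indicator in neurons. The catalogue lists it at about 6.5 kb, and the held sequence record is 6,462 bp. It is propagated in E. coli through a high-copy ColE1/pUC-type origin with ampicillin selection (AmpR, beta-lactamase). It also carries an f1 phage origin. The record lists a recombination-deficient growth strain, a common choice for keeping the repeat-rich AAV2 inverted terminal repeats stable. These ITRs flank the expression cassette and are the cis elements needed to replicate and package it into recombinant AAV particles.

Between the ITRs, the human synapsin I (hSyn) promoter confers neuron-specific transcription of a synthetic fusion of human histone H2B to jRGECO1a. The table does not annotate the jRGECO1a portion as a single feature, marking only its myosin light chain kinase calmodulin-binding peptide and an mCherry-type primer site. H2B tethers the sensor to chromatin, confining the signal to nuclei, which helps separate individual cells during imaging.

The coding sequence is annotated in the forward, sense orientation and is bracketed by a FLEx switch: lox2272 and loxP sites upstream, and the same pair in inverted orientation downstream. Without Cre the fusion is therefore expressed. With Cre, recombination inverts the cassette and locks it in the antisense orientation, silencing it. A WPRE and the human growth hormone polyadenylation signal follow the switch to enhance transcript stability and processing. The stated purpose is AAV-based expression of nuclear jRGECO1a in Cre-negative neurons, and the associated publication concerns wide-area all-optical neurophysiology in acute brain slices.
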