LOCUS       Exported 6462 bp ds-DNA circular SYN 12-MAY-2021
DEFINITION  For AAV based expression of nuclear jRGECO1a in neurons in
            Cre-negative neurons with FLEx switch.
ACCESSION   .
VERSION     .
KEYWORDS    SLF155: AAV-syn-DO-H2B-jRGECO1a
SOURCE      synthetic DNA construct
  ORGANISM  synthetic DNA construct
REFERENCE   1 (bases 1 to 6462)
  AUTHORS   Farhi SL, Parot VJ, Grama A, Yamagata M, Abdelfattah AS, Adam Y, Lou
            S, Jun Kim J, Campbell RE, Cox DD, Cohen AE
  TITLE     Wide-area all-optical neurophysiology in acute brain slices.
  JOURNAL   J Neurosci. 2019 Apr 5. pii: JNEUROSCI.0168-19.2019. doi:
            10.1523/JNEUROSCI.0168-19.2019.
  PUBMED    30952812
REFERENCE   2 (bases 1 to 6462)
  AUTHORS   .
  TITLE     Direct Submission
  JOURNAL   Exported May 12, 2021 from SnapGene Server 1.1.58
            http://www.snapgene.com
FEATURES             Location/Qualifiers
     source          1..6462
                     /organism="synthetic DNA construct"
                     /mol_type="other DNA"
     repeat_region   1..130
                     /label=AAV2 ITR (alternate)
                     /note="Functional equivalent of wild-type AAV2 ITR"
     promoter        175..622
                     /label=hSyn promoter
                     /note="human synapsin I promoter; confers neuron-specific
                     expression (Kugler et al., 2003)"
     protein_bind    660..693
                     /label=lox2272
                     /bound_moiety="Cre recombinase"
                     /note="Cre-mediated recombination occurs in the 8-bp core
                     sequence (GGATACTT). lox2272 sites are compatible with each
                     other, but incompatible with loxP or loxN sites (Lee and
                     Saito, 1988)."
     protein_bind    744..777
                     /label=loxP
                     /bound_moiety="Cre recombinase"
                     /note="Cre-mediated recombination occurs in the 8-bp core
                     sequence (GCATACAT)."
     CDS             791..1168
                     /codon_start=1
                     /gene="HIST1H2BJ"
                     /product="human histone H2B"
                     /label=H2B
                     /translation="MPEPAKSAPAPKKGSKKAVTKAQKKGGKKRKRSRKESYSIYVYKV
                     LKQVHPDTGISSKAMGIMNSFVNDIFERIAGEASRLAHYNKRSTITSREIQTAVRLLLP
                     GELAKHAVSEGTKAITKYTSAK"
     regulatory      1181..1190
                     /regulatory_class="other"
                     /note="vertebrate consensus sequence for strong initiation
                     of translation (Kozak, 1987)"
     CDS             1202..1258
                     /codon_start=1
                     /product="calmodulin-binding peptide from avian smooth
                     muscle myosin light chain kinase"
                     /label=calmodulin-binding peptide
                     /translation="RRKWNKAGHAVRAIGRLSS"
     primer_bind     1954..1973
                     /label=mCherry-F
                     /note="mCherry, forward primer"
     protein_bind    complement(2447..2480)
                     /label=lox2272
                     /bound_moiety="Cre recombinase"
                     /note="Cre-mediated recombination occurs in the 8-bp core
                     sequence (GGATACTT). lox2272 sites are compatible with each
                     other, but incompatible with loxP or loxN sites (Lee and
                     Saito, 1988)."
     protein_bind    complement(2531..2564)
                     /label=loxP
                     /bound_moiety="Cre recombinase"
                     /note="Cre-mediated recombination occurs in the 8-bp core
                     sequence (GCATACAT)."
     misc_feature    2589..3177
                     /label=WPRE
                     /note="woodchuck hepatitis virus posttranscriptional
                     regulatory element"
     primer_bind     complement(2642..2662)
                     /label=WPRE-R
                     /note="WPRE, reverse primer"
     CDS             complement(3060..3071)
                     /codon_start=1
                     /product="Factor Xa recognition and cleavage site"
                     /label=Factor Xa site
                     /translation="IEGR"
     polyA_signal    3209..3685
                     /label=hGH poly(A) signal
                     /note="human growth hormone polyadenylation signal"
     primer_bind     complement(3408..3427)
                     /label=hGH-PA-R
                     /note="Human growth hormone terminator, reverse primer"
     repeat_region   3725..3865
                     /label=AAV2 ITR
                     /note="inverted terminal repeat of adeno-associated virus
                     serotype 2"
     repeat_region   3725..3854
                     /label=AAV2 ITR
     rep_origin      3940..4395
                     /direction=RIGHT
                     /label=f1 ori
                     /note="f1 bacteriophage origin of replication; arrow
                     indicates direction of (+) strand synthesis"
     primer_bind     complement(4027..4046)
                     /label=F1ori-R
                     /note="F1 origin, reverse primer"
     primer_bind     4237..4258
                     /label=F1ori-F
                     /note="F1 origin, forward primer"
     primer_bind     complement(4412..4431)
                     /label=pRS-marker
                     /note="pRS vectors, use to sequence yeast selectable
                     marker"
     primer_bind     4531..4553
                     /label=pGEX 3'
                     /note="pGEX vectors, reverse primer"
     primer_bind     complement(4591..4609)
                     /label=pBRforEco
                     /note="pBR322 vectors, upsteam of EcoRI site, forward
                     primer"
     promoter        4677..4781
                     /gene="bla"
                     /label=AmpR promoter
     CDS             4782..5642
                     /codon_start=1
                     /gene="bla"
                     /product="beta-lactamase"
                     /label=AmpR
                     /note="confers resistance to ampicillin, carbenicillin, and
                     related antibiotics"
                     /translation="MSIQHFRVALIPFFAAFCLPVFAHPETLVKVKDAEDQLGARVGYI
                     ELDLNSGKILESFRPEERFPMMSTFKVLLCGAVLSRIDAGQEQLGRRIHYSQNDLVEYS
                     PVTEKHLTDGMTVRELCSAAITMSDNTAANLLLTTIGGPKELTAFLHNMGDHVTRLDRW
                     EPELNEAIPNDERDTTMPVAMATTLRKLLTGELLTLASRQQLIDWMEADKVAGPLLRSA
                     LPAGWFIADKSGAGERGSRGIIAALGPDGKPSRIVVIYTTGSQATMDERNRQIAEIGAS
                     LIKHW"
     primer_bind     complement(5000..5019)
                     /label=Amp-R
                     /note="Ampicillin resistance gene, reverse primer"
     rep_origin      5813..6401
                     /direction=RIGHT
                     /label=ori
                     /note="high-copy-number ColE1/pMB1/pBR322/pUC origin of
                     replication"
     primer_bind     6302..6321
                     /label=pBR322ori-F
                     /note="pBR322 origin, forward primer"
ORIGIN
        1 cctgcaggca gctgcgcgct cgctcgctca ctgaggccgc ccgggcgtcg ggcgaccttt
       61 ggtcgcccgg cctcagtgag cgagcgagcg cgcagagagg gagtggccaa ctccatcact
      121 aggggttcct gcggccgcac gcgtgtgtct agactgcaga gggccctgcg tatgagtgca
      181 agtgggtttt aggaccagga tgaggcgggg tgggggtgcc tacctgacga ccgaccccga
      241 cccactggac aagcacccaa cccccattcc ccaaattgcg catcccctat cagagagggg
      301 gaggggaaac aggatgcggc gaggcgcgtg cgcactgcca gcttcagcac cgcggacagt
      361 gccttcgccc ccgcctggcg gcgcgcgcca ccgccgcctc agcactgaag gcgcgctgac
      421 gtcactcgcc ggtcccccgc aaactcccct tcccggccac cttggtcgcg tccgcgccgc
      481 cgccggccca gccggaccgc accacgcgag gcgcgagata ggggggcacg ggcgcgacca
      541 tctgcgctgc ggcgccggcg actcagcgct gcctcagtct gcggtgggca gcggaggagt
      601 cgtgtcgtgc ctgagagcgc agtcgagaag gtaccggatc ctctagagtc gactccggaa
      661 taacttcgta taggatactt tatacgaagt tatgcagaat ggtagctgga ttgtagctgc
      721 tattagcaat atgaaacctc ttaataactt cgtatagcat acattatacg aagttatggc
      781 gcgccgcacc atgccagagc cagcgaagtc tgctcccgcc ccgaaaaagg gctccaagaa
      841 ggcggtgact aaggcgcaga agaaaggcgg caagaagcgc aagcgcagcc gcaaggagag
      901 ctattccatc tatgtgtaca aggttctgaa gcaggtccac cctgacaccg gcatttcgtc
      961 caaggccatg ggcatcatga attcgtttgt gaacgacatt ttcgagcgca tcgcaggtga
     1021 ggcttcccgc ctggcgcatt acaacaagcg ctcgaccatc acctccaggg agatccagac
     1081 ggccgtgcgc ctgctgctgc ctggggagtt ggccaagcac gccgtgtccg agggtactaa
     1141 ggccatcacc aagtacacca gcgctaagga tccaccggtc gccaccatgg tcgactcatc
     1201 acgtcgtaag tggaataagg caggtcacgc agtcagagct ataggtcggc tgagctcacc
     1261 cgtggtttcc gagcggatgt accccgagga cggcgccctg aagagcgaga tcaagaaggg
     1321 gctgaggctg aaggacggcg gccactacgc cgccgaggtc aagaccacct acaaggccaa
     1381 gaagcccgtg cagctgcccg gcgcctacat cgtggacatc aagttggaca tcgtgtccca
     1441 caacgaggac tacaccatcg tggaacagtg cgaacgcgcc gagggccgcc actccaccgg
     1501 cggcatggac gagctgtaca agggaggtac aggcgggagt ctggtgagca agggcgagga
     1561 ggataacatg gccatcatca aggagttcat gcgcttcaag gtgcacatgg agggctccgt
     1621 gaacggccac gagttcgaga tcgagggcga gggcgagggc cgcccctacg aggcctttca
     1681 gaccgctaag ctgaaggtga ccaagggtgg ccccctgccc ttcgcctggg acatcctgtc
     1741 ccctcagttc atgtacggct ccaaggccta cattaagcac ccagccgaca tccccgacta
     1801 cttcaagctg tccttccccg agggcttcag gtgggagcgc gtgatgaact tcgaggacgg
     1861 cggcattatt cacgtgaacc aggactcctc cctgcaggac ggcgtattca tctacaaggt
     1921 gaagctgcgc ggcaccaact tcccccccga cggccccgta atgcagaaga agaccatggg
     1981 ctgggaggct acgcgtgacg acctgactga agagcagatc gcagaattta aagaggcttt
     2041 ctccctattt gacaaggacg gggatgggac gataacaacc aaggagcttg ggacggtgtt
     2101 ccgatcgctg gggcagaacc ccacagaagc agagctgcag gacatgatca atgaagtaga
     2161 tgccgacggt gacggcacat tcgacttccc tgagttcctg acgatgatgg caagaaaaat
     2221 gaatgacaca gacagtgaag aggaaattcg cgaagcgttc cgcgtgtttg ataaggacgg
     2281 caatggctac atcggcgcag cagagcttcg ccacgtgatg acagaccttg gagagaagtt
     2341 aacagatgag gaggttgatg aaatgatcag ggtagcagac atcgatgggg atggtcaggt
     2401 aaactacgaa gagtttgtac aaatgatgac agcgaagtag gctagcataa cttcgtataa
     2461 agtatcctat acgaagttat ttgccttaac ccagaaatta tcactgttat tctttagaat
     2521 ggtgcaaaga ataacttcgt ataatgtatg ctatacgaag ttatgaattc gatatcaagc
     2581 ttatcgataa tcaacctctg gattacaaaa tttgtgaaag attgactggt attcttaact
     2641 atgttgctcc ttttacgcta tgtggatacg ctgctttaat gcctttgtat catgctattg
     2701 cttcccgtat ggctttcatt ttctcctcct tgtataaatc ctggttgctg tctctttatg
     2761 aggagttgtg gcccgttgtc aggcaacgtg gcgtggtgtg cactgtgttt gctgacgcaa
     2821 cccccactgg ttggggcatt gccaccacct gtcagctcct ttccgggact ttcgctttcc
     2881 ccctccctat tgccacggcg gaactcatcg ccgcctgcct tgcccgctgc tggacagggg
     2941 ctcggctgtt gggcactgac aattccgtgg tgttgtcggg gaaatcatcg tcctttcctt
     3001 ggctgctcgc ctatgttgcc acctggattc tgcgcgggac gtccttctgc tacgtccctt
     3061 cggccctcaa tccagcggac cttccttccc gcggcctgct gccggctctg cggcctcttc
     3121 cgcgtcttcg ccttcgccct cagacgagtc ggatctccct ttgggccgcc tccccgcatc
     3181 gataccgagc gctgctcgag agatctacgg gtggcatccc tgtgacccct ccccagtgcc
     3241 tctcctggcc ctggaagttg ccactccagt gcccaccagc cttgtcctaa taaaattaag
     3301 ttgcatcatt ttgtctgact aggtgtcctt ctataatatt atggggtgga ggggggtggt
     3361 atggagcaag gggcaagttg ggaagacaac ctgtagggcc tgcggggtct attgggaacc
     3421 aagctggagt gcagtggcac aatcttggct cactgcaatc tccgcctcct gggttcaagc
     3481 gattctcctg cctcagcctc ccgagttgtt gggattccag gcatgcatga ccaggctcag
     3541 ctaatttttg tttttttggt agagacgggg tttcaccata ttggccaggc tggtctccaa
     3601 ctcctaatct caggtgatct acccaccttg gcctcccaaa ttgctgggat tacaggcgtg
     3661 aaccactgct cccttccctg tccttctgat tttgtaggta accacgtgcg gaccgagcgg
     3721 ccgcaggaac ccctagtgat ggagttggcc actccctctc tgcgcgctcg ctcgctcact
     3781 gaggccgggc gaccaaaggt cgcccgacgc ccgggctttg cccgggcggc ctcagtgagc
     3841 gagcgagcgc gcagctgcct gcaggggcgc ctgatgcggt attttctcct tacgcatctg
     3901 tgcggtattt cacaccgcat annnnnnnnn nnnnnnnnnn nnnnnnnnnn nnnnnnnnnn
     3961 nnnnnnnnnn nnnnnnnnnn nnnnnnnnnn nnnnnnnnnn nnnnnnnnnn nnnnnntnnn
     4021 nnnnnnnnnn nnnnnnnnnn nnnnnnnnnn nnnnnnnnnn nnncnnnnnn nnnnnnnnnn
     4081 nnnnnnnnnn nnnnnnnnnn nnnnnnnnnn nnnnnnnnnn nnnnnnnnnn nnnnnnnnnn
     4141 nnnnnnnnnn nnnnnnnnnn nnnnnnnnnn nnnnnnnnnn nnnnnnnnnn nnnnnnnnnn
     4201 nnnnnccttt gacgttggag tccacgttct ttaatagtgg actcttgttc caaactggaa
     4261 caacactcaa ctctatctcg ggctattctt ttgatttata agggattttg ccgatttcgg
     4321 tctattggtt aaaaaatgag ctgatttaac aaaaatttaa cgcgaatttt aacaaaatat
     4381 taacgtttac aattttatgg tgcactctca gtacaatctg ctctgatgcc gcatagttaa
     4441 gccagccccg acacccgcca acacccgctg acgcgccctg acgggcttgt ctgctcccgg
     4501 catccgctta cagacaagct gtgaccgtct ccgggagctg catgtgtcag aggttttcac
     4561 cgtcatcacc gaaacgcgcg agacgaaagg gcctcgtgat acgcctattt ttataggtta
     4621 atgtcatgat aataatggtt tcttagacgt caggtggcac ttttcgggga aatgtgcgcg
     4681 gaacccctat ttgtttattt ttctaaatac attcaaatat gtatccgctc atgagacaat
     4741 aaccctgata aatgcttcaa taatattgaa aaaggaagag tatgagtatt caacatttcc
     4801 gtgtcgccct tattcccttt tttgcggcat tttgccttcc tgtttttgct cacccagaaa
     4861 cgctggtgaa agtaaaagat gctgaagatc agttgggtgc acgagtgggt tacatcgaac
     4921 tggatctcaa cagcggtaag atccttgaga gttttcgccc cgaagaacgt tttccaatga
     4981 tgagcacttt taaagttctg ctatgtggcg cggtattatc ccgtattgac gccgggcaag
     5041 agcaactcgg tcgccgcata cactattctc agaatgactt ggttgagtac tcaccagtca
     5101 cagaaaagca tcttacggat ggcatgacag taagagaatt atgcagtgct gccataacca
     5161 tgagtgataa cactgcggcc aacttacttc tgacaacgat cggaggaccg aaggagctaa
     5221 ccgctttttt gcacaacatg ggggatcatg taactcgcct tgatcgttgg gaaccggagc
     5281 tgaatgaagc cataccaaac gacgagcgtg acaccacgat gcctgtagca atggcaacaa
     5341 cgttgcgcaa actattaact ggcgaactac ttactctagc ttcccggcaa caattaatag
     5401 actggatgga ggcggataaa gttgcaggac cacttctgcg ctcggccctt ccggctggct
     5461 ggtttattgc tgataaatct ggagccggtg agcgtgggtc tcgcggtatc attgcagcac
     5521 tggggccaga tggtaagccc tcccgtatcg tagttatcta cacgacgggg agtcaggcaa
     5581 ctatggatga acgaaataga cagatcgctg agataggtgc ctcactgatt aagcattggt
     5641 aactgtcaga ccaagtttac tcatatatac tttagattga tttaaaactt catttttaat
     5701 ttaaaaggat ctaggtgaag atcctttttg ataatctcat gaccaaaatc ccttaacgtg
     5761 agttttcgtt ccactgagcg tcagaccccg tagaaaagat caaaggatct tcttgagatc
     5821 ctttttttct gcgcgtaatc tgctgcttgc aaacaaaaaa accaccgcta ccagcggtgg
     5881 tttgtttgcc ggatcaagag ctaccaactc tttttccgaa ggtaactggc ttcagcagag
     5941 cgcagatacc aaatactgtt cttctagtgt agccgtagtt aggccaccac ttcaagaact
     6001 ctgtagcacc gcctacatac ctcgctctgc taatcctgtt accagtggct gctgccagtg
     6061 gcgataagtc gtgtcttacc gggttggact caagacgata gttaccggat aaggcgcagc
     6121 ggtcgggctg aacggggggt tcgtgcacac agcccagctt ggagcgaacg acctacaccg
     6181 aactgagata cctacagcgt gagctatgag aaagcgccac gcttcccgaa gggagaaagg
     6241 cggacaggta tccggtaagc ggcagggtcg gaacaggaga gcgcacgagg gagcttccag
     6301 ggggaaacgc ctggtatctt tatagtcctg tcgggtttcg ccacctctga cttgagcgtc
     6361 gatttttgtg atgctcgtca ggggggcgga gcctatggaa aaacgccagc aacgcggcct
     6421 ttttacggtt cctggccttt tgctggcctt ttgctcacat gt
//
